>Addgene plasmid #108706 | pETNKI-strepII-3C-LIC-kan | depositor full sequence | sequence record 204972 | pETNKI-strepII-3C-LIC-kan sequence 5313 bps
TGGCGAATGGG
[124 nt withheld, positions 12-135]
C
[91 nt withheld, positions 137-227]
A
[49 nt withheld, positions 229-277]
CCTTTGACGTTGGAGTCCACGTTCTTT
[37 nt withheld, positions 305-341]
ACCCTATCTCGGTCTATTCTTTTGATTTATAAGGGATTTTGCCGATTTCGGCCTATTGGTTAAAAAATGA
GCTGATTTAACAAAAATTTAACGCGAATTTTAACAAAATATTAACGTTTACAATTTCAGGTGGCACTTTT
CGGGGAAATGTGCGCGGAACCCCTATTTGTTTATTTTTCTAAATACATTCAAATATGTATCCGCTCATGA
ATTAATTCTTAGAAAAACTCATCGAGCATCAAATGAAACTGCAATTTATTCATATCAGGATTATCAATAC
CATATTTTTGAAAAAGCCGTTTCTGTAATGAAGGAGAAAACTCACCGAGGCAGTTCCATAGGATGGCAAG
ATCCTGGTATCGGTCTGCGATTCCGACTCGTCCAACATCAATACAACCTATTAATTTCCCCTCGTCAAAA
ATAAGGTTATCAAGTGAGAAATCACCATGAGTGACGACTGAATCCGGTGAGAATGGCAAAAGTTTATGCA
TTTCTTTCCAGACTTGTTCAACAGGCCAGCCATTACGCTCGTCATCAAAATCACTCGCATCAACCAAACC
GTTATTCATTCGTGATTGCGCCTGAGCGAGACGAAATACGCGATCGCTGTTAAAAGGACAATTACAAACA
GGAATCGAATGCAACCGGCGCAGGAACACTGCCAGCGCATCAACAATATTTTCACCTGAATCAGGATATT
CTTCTAATACCTGGAATGCTGTTTTCCCGGGGATCGCAGTGGTGAGTAACCATGCATCATCAGGAGTACG
GATAAAATGCTTGATGGTCGGAAGAGGCATAAATTCCGTCAGCCAGTTTAGTCTGACCATCTCATCTGTA
ACATCATTGGCAACGCTACCTTTGCCATGTTTCAGAAACAACTCTGGCGCATCGGGCTTCCCATACAATC
GATAGATTGTCGCACCTGATTGCCCGACATTATCGCGAGCCCATTTATACCCATATAAATCAGCATCCAT
GTTGGAATTTAATCGCGGCCTAGAGCAAGACGTTTCCCGTTGAATATGGCTCATAACACCCCTTGTATTA
CTGTTTATGTAAGCAGACAGTTTTATTGTTCATGACCAAAATCCCTTAACGTGAGTTTTCGTTCCACTGA
GCGTCAGACCCCGTAGAAAAGATCAAAGGATCTTCTTGAGATCCTTTTTTTCTGCGCGTAATCTGCTGCT
TGCAAACAAAAAAACCACCGCTACCAGCGGTGGTTTGTTTGCCGGATCAAGAGCTACCAACTCTTTTTCC
GAAGGTAACTGGCTTCAGCAGAGCGCAGATACCAAATACTGTCCTTCTAGTGTAGCCGTAGTTAGGCCAC
CACTTCAAGAACTCTGTAGCACCGCCTACATACCTCGCTCTGCTAATCCTGTTACCAGTGGCTGCTGCCA
GTGGCGATAAGTCGTGTCTTACCGGGTTGGACTCAAGACGATAGTTACCGGATAAGGCGCAGCGGTCGGG
CTGAACGGGGGGTTCGTGCACACAGCCCAGCTTGGAGCGAACGACCTACACCGAACTGAGATACCTACAG
CGTGAGCTATGAGAAAGCGCCACGCTTCCCGAAGGGAGAAAGGCGGACAGGTATCCGGTAAGCGGCAGGG
TCGGAACAGGAGAGCGCACGAGGGAGCTTCCAGGGGGAAACGCCTGGTATCTTTATAGTCCTGTCGGGTT
TCGCCACCTCTGACTTGAGCGTCGATTTTTGTGATGCTCGTCAGGGGGGCGGAGCCTATGGAAAAACGCC
AGCAACGCGGCCTTTTTACGGTTCCTGGCCTTTTGCTGGCCTTTTGCTCACATGTTCTTTCCTGCGTTAT
CCCCTGATTCTGTGGATAACCGTATTACCGCCTTTGAGTGAGCTGATACCGCTCGCCGCAGCCGAACGAC
CGAGCGCAGCGAGTCAGTGAGCGAGGAAGCGGAAGAGCGCCTGATGCGGTATTTTCTCCTTACGCATCTG
TGCGGTATTTCACACCGCATATATGGTGCACTCTCAGTACAATCTGCTCTGATGCCGCATAGTTAAGCCA
GTATACACTCCGCTATCGCTACGTGACTGGGTCATGGCTGCGCCCCGACACCCGCCAACACCCGCTGACG
CGCCCTGACGGGCTTGTCTGCTCCCGGCATCCGCTTACAGACAAGCTGTGACCGTCTCCGGGAGCTGCAT
GTGTCAGAGGTTTTCACCGTCATCACCGAAACGCGCGAGGCAGCTGCGGTAAAGCTCATCAGCGTGGTCG
TGAAGCGATTCACAGATGTCTGCCTGTTCATCCGCGTCCAGCTCGTTGAGTTTCTCCAGAAGCGTTAATG
TCTGGCTTCTGATAAAGCGGGCCATGTTAAGGGCGGTTTTTTCCTGTTTGGTCACTGATGCCTCCGTGTA
AGGGGGATTTCTGTTCATGGGGGTAATGATACCGATGAAACGAGAGAGGATGCTCACGATACGGGTTACT
GATGATGAACATGCCCGGTTACTGGAACGTTGTGAGGGTAAACAACTGGCGGTATGGATGCGGCGGGACC
AGAGAAAAATCACTCAGGGTCAATGCCAGCGCTTCGTTAATACAGATGTAGGTGTTCCACAGGGTAGCCA
GCAGCATCCTGCGATGCAGATCCGGAACATAATGGTGCAGGGCGCTGACTTCCGCGTTTCCAGACTTTAC
GAAACACGGAAACCGAAGACCATTCATGTTGTTGCTCAGGTCGCAGACGTTTTGCAGCAGCAGTCGCTTC
ACGTTCGCTCGCGTATCGGTGATTCATTCTGCTAACCAGTAAGGCAACCCCGCCAGCCTAGCCGGGTCCT
CAACGACAGGAGCACGATCATGCGCACCCGTGGGGCCGCCATGCCGGCGATAATGGCCTGCTTCTCGCCG
AAACGTTTGGTGGCGGGACCAGTGACGAAGGCTTGAGCGAGGGCGTGCAAGATTCCGAATACCGCAAGCG
ACAGGCCGATCATCGTCGCGCTCCAGCGAAAGCGGTCCTCGCCGAAAATGACCCAGAGCGCTGCCGGCAC
CTGTCCTACGAGTTGCATGATAAAGAAGACAGTCATAAGTGCGGCGACGATAGTCATGCCCCGCGCCCAC
CGGAAGGAGCTGACTGGGTTGAAGGCTCTCAAGGGCATCGGTCGAGATCCCGGTGCCTAATGAGTGAGCT
AACTTACATTAATTGCGTTGCGCTCACTGCCCGCTTTCCAGTCGGGAAACCTGTCGTGCCAGCTGCATTA
ATGAATCGGCCAACGCGCGGGGAGAGGCGGTTTGCGTATTGGGCGCCAGGGTGGTTTTTCTTTTCACCAG
TGAGACGGGCAACAGCTGATTGCCCTTCACCGCCTGGCCCTGAGAGAGTTGCAGCAAGCGGTCCACGCTG
GTTTGCCCCAGCAGGCGAAAATCCTGTTTGATGGTGGTTAACGGCGGGATATAACATGAGCTGTCTTCGG
TATCGTCGTATCCCACTACCGAGATATCCGCACCAACGCGCAGCCCGGACTCGGTAATGGCGCGCATTGC
GCCCAGCGCCATCTGATCGTTGGCAACCAGCATCGCAGTGGGAACGATGCCCTCATTCAGCATTTGCATG
GTTTGTTGAAAACCGGACATGGCACTCCAGTCGCCTTCCCGTTCCGCTATCGGCTGAATTTGATTGCGAG
TGAGATATTTATGCCAGCCAGCCAGACGCAGACGCGCCGAGACAGAACTTAATGGGCCCGCTAACAGCGC
GATTTGCTGGTGACCCAATGCGACCAGATGCTCCACGCCCAGTCGCGTACCGTCTTCATGGGAGAAAATA
ATACTGTTGATGGGTGTCTGGTCAGAGACATCAAGAAATAACGCCGGAACATTAGTGCAGGCAGCTTCCA
CAGCAATGGCATCCTGGTCATCCAGCGGATAGTTAATGATCAGCCCACTGACGCGTTGCGCGAGAAGATT
GTGCACCGCCGCTTTACAGGCTTCGACGCCGCTTCGTTCTACCATCGACACCACCACGCTGGCACCCAGT
TGATCGGCGCGAGATTTAATCGCCGCGACAATTTGCGACGGCGCGTGCAGGGCCAGACTGGAGGTGGCAA
CGCCAATCAGCAACGACTGTTTGCCCGCCAGTTGTTGTGCCACGCGGTTGGGAATGTAATTCAGCTCCGC
CATCGCCGCTTCCACTTTTTCCCGCGTTTTCGCAGAAACGTGGCTGGCCTGGTTCACCACGCGGGAAACG
GTCTGATAAGAGACACCGGCATACTCTGCGACATCGTATAACGTTACTGGTTTCACATTCACCACCCTGA
ATTGACTCTCTTCCGGGCGCTATCATGCCATACCGCGAAAGGTTTTGCGCCATTCGATGGTGTCCGGGAT
CTCGACGCTCTCCCTTATGCGACTCCTGCATTAGGAAGCAGCCCAGTAGTAGGTTGAGGCCGTTGAGCAC
CGCCGCCGCAAGGAATGGTGCATGCAAGGAGATGGCGCCCAACAGTCCCCCGGCCACGGGGCCTGCCACC
ATACCCACGCCGAAACAAGCGCTCATGAGCCCGAAGTGGCGAGCCCGATCTTCCCCATCGGTGATGTCGG
CGATATAGGCGCCAGCAACCGCACCTGTGGCGCCGGTGATGCCGGCCACGATGCGTCCGGCGTAGAGGAT
CGAGATCTCGATCCCGCGAAATTAATACGACTCACTATAGGGGAATTGTGAGCGGATAACAATTCCCCTC
TAGAAATAATTTTGTTTAACTTTAAGAAGGAGATATACCATGGCAAGCTGGAGCCACCCGCAGTTCGAAA
AGGGTGCACTTGAAGTCCTCTTTCAGGGACCCGGGTACCCGGGCTTCTCCTCGAGCACCACCACCACCAC
CACTGAGATCCGGCTGCTAACAAAGCCCGAAAGGAAGCTGAGTTGGCTGCTGCCACCGCTGAGCAATAAC
TAGCATAACCCCTTGGGGCCTCTAAACGGGTCTTGAGGGGTTTTTTGCTGAAAGGAGGAACTATATCCGG
AT
Features (pLannotate 1.2.2; 20 found; start..end, strand, type, name):
     12..467     +  rep_origin     f1 ori (sequence partly withheld): f1 bacteriophage origin of replication; arrow indicates direction of (+) strand synthesis
    494..551     +  promoter       AmpR promoter (fragment): bla
    560..1375    -  CDS            KanR: aminoglycoside phosphotransferase; aph(3')-Ia; confers resistance to kanamycin in bacteria or G418 (Geneticin®) in eukaryotes
   1497..2085    +  rep_origin     ori: high-copy-number ColE1/pMB1/pBR322/pUC origin of replication
   2271..2413    -  misc_feature   bom: basis of mobility region from pBR322
   2515..2706    -  CDS            rop: Rop protein, which maintains plasmids at low copy number; rop
   2723..3103    +  CDS            YPB1_ECOLX: Protein predicted: Swiss-Prot protein existence level 4. From Escherichia coli.
   3175..3466    -  CDS            TcR (fragment): tetracycline efflux protein; tet; confers resistance to tetracycline
   3481..3502    -  protein_bind   CAP binding site: CAP binding activates transcription in the presence of cAMP. E. coli catabolite activator protein
   3515..4597    -  CDS            lacI: lac repressor; lacI; The lac repressor binds to the lac operator to inhibit transcription in E. coli. This inhibition can be relieved by adding lactose or isopropyl-β-D-thiogalactopyranoside (IPTG).
   4598..4675    -  promoter       lacI promoter: lacI
   4683..4962    -  CDS            TcR (fragment): tetracycline efflux protein; tet; confers resistance to tetracycline
   4984..5002    +  promoter       T7 promoter: promoter for bacteriophage T7 RNA polymerase
   5003..5027    +  protein_bind   lac operator: The lac repressor binds to the lac operator to inhibit transcription in E. coli. This inhibition can be relieved by adding lactose or isopropyl-β-D-thiogalactopyranoside (IPTG). lac repressor encoded by lacI
   5042..5064    +  RBS            RBS: efficient ribosome binding site from bacteriophage T7 gene 10 (Olins and Rangwala, 1989)
   5080..5103    +  CDS            Strep-Tag II: peptide that binds Strep-Tactin®, an engineered form of streptavidin
   5110..5133    +  CDS            HRV 3C site: recognition and cleavage site for human rhinovirus 3C and PreScission proteases
   5157..5174    +  CDS            9xHis (fragment): 9xHis affinity tag
   5184..5233    +  CDS            SET1 (fragment): solubility-enhancement tag derived from T7 phage gene 10B
   5241..5288    +  terminator     T7 terminator: transcription terminator for bacteriophage T7 RNA polymerase
