>Addgene plasmid #108706 | pETNKI-strepII-3C-LIC-kan | addgene full sequence | sequence record 208318 | Addgene NGS Result
AATGGG
[124 nt withheld, positions 7-130]
C
[91 nt withheld, positions 132-222]
A
[49 nt withheld, positions 224-272]
CCTTTGACGTTGGAGTCCACGTTCTTT
[37 nt withheld, positions 300-336]
ACCCTATCTCGGTCTATTCTTTTGATTTATAAGGGATTTTGCCGATTTCGGCCTATTGGTTAAAAAATGA
GCTGATTTAACAAAAATTTAACGCGAATTTTAACAAAATATTAACGCTTACAATTTAGGTGGCACTTTTC
GGGGAAATGTGCGCGGAACCCCTATTTGTTTATTTTTCTAAATACATTCAAATATGTATCCGCTCATGAA
TTAATTCTTAGAAAAACTCATCGAGCATCAAATGAAACTGCAATTTATTCATATCAGGATTATCAATACC
ATATTTTTGAAAAAGCCGTTTCTGTAATGAAGGAGAAAACTCACCGAGGCAGTTCCATAGGATGGCAAGA
TCCTGGTATCGGTCTGCGATTCCGACTCGTCCAACATCAATACAACCTATTAATTTCCCCTCGTCAAAAA
TAAGGTTATCAAGTGAGAAATCACCATGAGTGACGACTGAATCCGGTGAGAATGGCAAAAGTTTATGCAT
TTCTTTCCAGACTTGTTCAACAGGCCAGCCATTACGCTCGTCATCAAAATCACTCGCATCAACCAAACCG
TTATTCATTCGTGATTGCGCCTGAGCGAGACGAAATACGCGATCGCTGTTAAAAGGACAATTACAAACAG
GAATCGAATGCAACCGGCGCAGGAACACTGCCAGCGCATCAACAATATTTTCACCTGAATCAGGATATTC
TTCTAATACCTGGAATGCTGTTTTCCCGGGGATCGCAGTGGTGAGTAACCATGCATCATCAGGAGTACGG
ATAAAATGCTTGATGGTCGGAAGAGGCATAAATTCCGTCAGCCAGTTTAGTCTGACCATCTCATCTGTAA
CATCATTGGCAACGCTACCTTTGCCATGTTTCAGAAACAACTCTGGCGCATCGGGCTTCCCATACAATCG
ATAGATTGTCGCACCTGATTGCCCGACATTATCGCGAGCCCATTTATACCCATATAAATCAGCATCCATG
TTGGAATTTAATCGCGGCCTAGAGCAAGACGTTTCCCGTTGAATATGGCTCATAACACCCCTTGTATTAC
TGTTTATGTAAGCAGACAGTTTTATTGTTCATGACCAAAATCCCTTAACGTGAGTTTTCGTTCCACTGAG
CGTCAGACCCCGTAGAAAAGATCAAAGGATCTTCTTGAGATCCTTTTTTTCTGCGCGTAATCTGCTGCTT
GCAAACAAAAAAACCACCGCTACCAGCGGTGGTTTGTTTGCCGGATCAAGAGCTACCAACTCTTTTTCCG
AAGGTAACTGGCTTCAGCAGAGCGCAGATACCAAATACTGTCCTTCTAGTGTAGCCGTAGTTAGGCCACC
ACTTCAAGAACTCTGTAGCACCGCCTACATACCTCGCTCTGCTAATCCTGTTACCAGTGGCTGCTGCCAG
TGGCGATAAGTCGTGTCTTACCGGGTTGGACTCAAGACGATAGTTACCGGATAAGGCGCAGCGGTCGGGC
TGAACGGGGGGTTCGTGCACACAGCCCAGCTTGGAGCGAACGACCTACACCGAACTGAGATACCTACAGC
GTGAGCTATGAGAAAGCGCCACGCTTCCCGAAGGGAGAAAGGCGGACAGGTATCCGGTAAGCGGCAGGGT
CGGAACAGGAGAGCGCACGAGGGAGCTTCCAGGGGGAAACGCCTGGTATCTTTATAGTCCTGTCGGGTTT
CGCCACCTCTGACTTGAGCGTCGATTTTTGTGATGCTCGTCAGGGGGGCGGAGCCTATGGAAAAACGCCA
GCAACGCGGCCTTTTTACGGTTCCTGGCCTTTTGCTGGCCTTTTGCTCACATGTTCTTTCCTGCGTTATC
CCCTGATTCTGTGGATAACCGTATTACCGCCTTTGAGTGAGCTGATACCGCTCGCCGCAGCCGAACGACC
GAGCGCAGCGAGTCAGTGAGCGAGGAAGCGGAAGAGCGCCTGATGCGGTATTTTCTCCTTACGCATCTGT
GCGGTATTTCACACCGCAATGGTGCACTCTCAGTACAATCTGCTCTGATGCCGCATAGTTAAGCCAGTAT
ACACTCCGCTATCGCTACGTGACTGGGTCATGGCTGCGCCCCGACACCCGCCAACACCCGCTGACGCGCC
CTGACGGGCTTGTCTGCTCCCGGCATCCGCTTACAGACAAGCTGTGACCGTCTCCGGGAGCTGCATGTGT
CAGAGGTTTTCACCGTCATCACCGAAACGCGCGAGGCAGCTGCGGTAAAGCTCATCAGCGTGGTCGTGAA
GCGATTCACAGATGTCTGCCTGTTCATCCGCGTCCAGCTCGTTGAGTTTCTCCAGAAGCGTTAATGTCTG
GCTTCTGATAAAGCGGGCCATGTTAAGGGCGGTTTTTTCCTGTTTGGTCACTGATGCCTCCGTGTAAGGG
GGATTTCTGTTCATGGGGGTAATGATACCGATGAAACGAGAGAGGATGCTCACGATACGGGTTACTGATG
ATGAACATGCCCGGTTACTGGAACGTTGTGAGGGTAAACAACTGGCGGTATGGATGCGGCGGGACCAGAG
AAAAATCACTCAGGGTCAATGCCAGCGCTTCGTTAATACAGATGTAGGTGTTCCACAGGGTAGCCAGCAG
CATCCTGCGATGCAGATCCGGAACATAATGGTGCAGGGCGCTGACTTCCGCGTTTCCAGACTTTACGAAA
CACGGAAACCGAAGACCATTCATGTTGTTGCTCAGGTCGCAGACGTTTTGCAGCAGCAGTCGCTTCACGT
TCGCTCGCGTATCGGTGATTCATTCTGCTAACCAGTAAGGCAACCCCGCCAGCCTAGCCGGGTCCTCAAC
GACAGGAGCACGATCATGCGCACCCGTGGGGCCGCCATGCCGGCGATAATGGCCTGCTTCTCGCCGAAAC
GTTTGGTGGCGGGACCAGTGACGAAGGCTTGAGCGAGGGCGTGCAAGATTCCGAATACCGCAAGCGACAG
GCCGATCATCGTCGCGCTCCAGCGAAAGCGGTCCTCGCCGAAAATGACCCAGAGCGCTGCCGGCACCTGT
CCTACGAGTTGCATGATAAAGAAGACAGTCATAAGTGCGGCGACGATAGTCATGCCCCGCGCCCACCGGA
AGGAGCTGACTGGGTTGAAGGCTCTCAAGGGCATCGGTCGAGATCCCGGTGCCTAATGAGTGAGCTAACT
TACATTAATTGCGTTGCGCTCACTGCCCGCTTTCCAGTCGGGAAACCTGTCGTGCCAGCTGCATTAATGA
ATCGGCCAACGCGCGGGGAGAGGCGGTTTGCGTATTGGGCGCCAGGGTGGTTTTTCTTTTCACCAGTGAG
ACGGGCAACAGCTGATTGCCCTTCACCGCCTGGCCCTGAGAGAGTTGCAGCAAGCGGTCCACGCTGGTTT
GCCCCAGCAGGCGAAAATCCTGTTTGATGGTGGTTAACGGCGGGATATAACATGAGCTGTCTTCGGTATC
GTCGTATCCCACTACCGAGATATCCGCACCAACGCGCAGCCCGGACTCGGTAATGGCGCGCATTGCGCCC
AGCGCCATCTGATCGTTGGCAACCAGCATCGCAGTGGGAACGATGCCCTCATTCAGCATTTGCATGGTTT
GTTGAAAACCGGACATGGCACTCCAGTCGCCTTCCCGTTCCGCTATCGGCTGAATTTGATTGCGAGTGAG
ATATTTATGCCAGCCAGCCAGACGCAGACGCGCCGAGACAGAACTTAATGGGCCCGCTAACAGCGCGATT
TGCTGGTGACCCAATGCGACCAGATGCTCCACGCCCAGTCGCGTACCGTCTTCATGGGAGAAAATAATAC
TGTTGATGGGTGTCTGGTCAGAGACATCAAGAAATAACGCCGGAACATTAGTGCAGGCAGCTTCCACAGC
AATGGCATCCTGGTCATCCAGCGGATAGTTAATGATCAGCCCACTGACGCGTTGCGCGAGAAGATTGTGC
ACCGCCGCTTTACAGGCTTCGACGCCGCTTCGTTCTACCATCGACACCACCACGCTGGCACCCAGTTGAT
CGGCGCGAGATTTAATCGCCGCGACAATTTGCGACGGCGCGTGCAGGGCCAGACTGGAGGTGGCAACGCC
AATCAGCAACGACTGTTTGCCCGCCAGTTGTTGTGCCACGCGGTTGGGAATGTAATTCAGCTCCGCCATC
GCCGCTTCCACTTTTTCCCGCGTTTTCGCAGAAACGTGGCTGGCCTGGTTCACCACGCGGGAAACGGTCT
GATAAGAGACACCGGCATACTCTGCGACATCGTATAACGTTACTGGTTTCACATTCACCACCCTGAATTG
ACTCTCTTCCGGGCGCTATCATGCCATACCGCGAAAGGTTTTGCGCCATTCGATGGTGTCCGGGATCTCG
ACGCTCTCCCTTATGCGACTCCTGCATTAGGAAGCAGCCCAGTAGTAGGTTGAGGCCGTTGAGCACCGCC
GCCGCAAGGAATGGTGCATGCAAGGAGATGGCGCCCAACAGTCCCCCGGCCACGGGGCCTGCCACCATAC
CCACGCCGAAACAAGCGCTCATGAGCCCGAAGTGGCGAGCCCGATCTTCCCCATCGGTGATGTCGGCGAT
ATAGGCGCCAGCAACCGCACCTGTGGCGCCGGTGATGCCGGCCACGATGCGTCCGGCGTAGAGGATCGAG
ATCTCGATCCCGCGAAATTAATACGACTCACTATAGGGGAATTGTGAGCGGATAACAATTCCCCTCTAGA
AATAATTTTGTTTAACTTTAAGAAGGAGATATACCATGGCAAGCTGGAGCCACCCGCAGTTCGAAAAGGG
TGCACTTGAAGTCCTCTTTCAGGGACCCGGGTACCCGGGCTTCTCCTCGAGCACCACCACCACCACCACT
GAGATCCGGCTGCTAACAAAGCCCGAAAGGAAGCTGAGTTGGCTGCTGCCACCGCTGAGCAATAACTAGC
ATAACCCCTTGGGGCCTCTAAACGGGTCTTGAGGGGTTTTTTGCTGAAAGGAGGAACTATATCCGGATTG
GCG
Features (pLannotate 1.2.2; 20 found; start..end, strand, type, name):
      7..435     +  rep_origin     f1 ori (sequence partly withheld): f1 bacteriophage origin of replication; arrow indicates direction of (+) strand synthesis
    488..545     +  promoter       AmpR promoter (fragment): bla
    554..1369    -  CDS            KanR: aminoglycoside phosphotransferase; aph(3')-Ia; confers resistance to kanamycin in bacteria or G418 (Geneticin®) in eukaryotes
   1491..2079    +  rep_origin     ori: high-copy-number ColE1/pMB1/pBR322/pUC origin of replication
   2265..2404    -  misc_feature   bom: basis of mobility region from pBR322
   2506..2697    -  CDS            rop: Rop protein, which maintains plasmids at low copy number; rop
   2714..3094    +  CDS            YPB1_ECOLX: Protein predicted: Swiss-Prot protein existence level 4. From Escherichia coli.
   3166..3457    -  CDS            TcR (fragment): tetracycline efflux protein; tet; confers resistance to tetracycline
   3472..3493    -  protein_bind   CAP binding site: CAP binding activates transcription in the presence of cAMP. E. coli catabolite activator protein
   3506..4588    -  CDS            lacI: lac repressor; lacI; The lac repressor binds to the lac operator to inhibit transcription in E. coli. This inhibition can be relieved by adding lactose or isopropyl-β-D-thiogalactopyranoside (IPTG).
   4589..4666    -  promoter       lacI promoter: lacI
   4674..4953    -  CDS            TcR (fragment): tetracycline efflux protein; tet; confers resistance to tetracycline
   4975..4993    +  promoter       T7 promoter: promoter for bacteriophage T7 RNA polymerase
   4994..5018    +  protein_bind   lac operator: The lac repressor binds to the lac operator to inhibit transcription in E. coli. This inhibition can be relieved by adding lactose or isopropyl-β-D-thiogalactopyranoside (IPTG). lac repressor encoded by lacI
   5033..5055    +  RBS            RBS: efficient ribosome binding site from bacteriophage T7 gene 10 (Olins and Rangwala, 1989)
   5071..5094    +  CDS            Strep-Tag II: peptide that binds Strep-Tactin®, an engineered form of streptavidin
   5101..5124    +  CDS            HRV 3C site: recognition and cleavage site for human rhinovirus 3C and PreScission proteases
   5148..5165    +  CDS            9xHis (fragment): 9xHis affinity tag
   5175..5224    +  CDS            SET1 (fragment): solubility-enhancement tag derived from T7 phage gene 10B
   5232..5279    +  terminator     T7 terminator: transcription terminator for bacteriophage T7 RNA polymerase
