[The description below was written by a language model from this plasmid's Addgene catalogue record and pLannotate feature annotations shown in this document.]
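Description:
pETNKI-strepII-3C-LIC-kan is an empty bacterial expression backbone derived from the Novagen pET series, built for ligation-independent cloning (LIC) of open reading frames that are to be produced in E. coli with a cleavable N-terminal affinity tag. It replicates from a pBR322-type ColE1 origin accompanied by the bom region and the rop gene, consistent with its listing as a low-copy plasmid, and is selected with kanamycin through an aph(3')-Ia resistance gene. An f1 origin is also present, along with short tetracycline-resistance fragments and other pBR322 remnants that are non-functional leftovers of the pET lineage.

The expression cassette consists of a T7 promoter immediately followed by a lac operator, the T7 gene 10 ribosome binding site, a Strep-tag II coding sequence, a human rhinovirus 3C (PreScission) protease recognition site, the LIC insertion region, and a T7 terminator. A plasmid-borne lacI gene under its own promoter supplies repressor, so transcription stays low until IPTG induction in a host that provides T7 RNA polymerase. A cloned target is therefore expressed as a StrepII-3C fusion that can be captured on Strep-Tactin resin and then released from the tag by 3C protease. The annotation also detects a short His-tag fragment and a T7 gene 10-derived fragment between the 3C site and the terminator; these look like residual pET sequence, and the record does not describe them as part of the intended fusion.

The catalogue gives a backbone size of 5513 bp, whereas the depositor and sequencing-derived records are about 5.3 kb; the two sequence records carry matching feature sets. The vector belongs to a set designed for high-throughput parallel cloning and expression screening.
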