Addgene plasmid #108706: pETNKI-strepII-3C-LIC-kan
Purpose: (Empty Backbone) Expression of a StrepII-tagged target protein with 3C protease cleavage site.
Depositing lab: Titia Sixma. Depositing organization: Netherlands Cancer Institute. Publication: Enabling high-throughput ligation-independent cloning and protein expression for the family of ubiquitin specific proteases. Luna-Vargas MP, Christodoulou E, Alfieri A, van Dijk WJ, Stadnik M, Hibbert RG, Sahtoe DD, Clerici M, Marco VD, Littler D, Celie PH, Sixma TK, Perrakis A. J Struct Biol. 2011 Aug;175(2):113-9. doi: 10.1016/j.jsb.2011.03.017. Epub 2011 Mar 29. PubMed 21453775.
Backbone
  Vector backbone: pET
  Backbone manufacturer: Novagen
  Backbone size (bp): 5513
  Vector type: Bacterial Expression
  Promoter: T7
  Tag / fusion protein: StrepII-3C protease cleavage site (N terminal on insert)
Growth in bacteria
  Bacterial resistance: Kanamycin, 50 μg/mL
  Growth temperature: 37°C
  Growth strain: DH5alpha
  Copy number: Low Copy
Gene/Insert
  Cloning method: Ligation Independent Cloning
  Sequencing primers: 5′ T7
Terms and licenses: Academic/Nonprofit Terms; Industry Terms: Not Available to Industry
How to cite: pETNKI-strepII-3C-LIC-kan was a gift from Titia Sixma (Addgene plasmid # 108706 ; http://n2t.net/addgene:108706 ; RRID:Addgene_108706)
